Addgene plasmid #226128: paM291
Purpose: Expression of His6-GST-3C-Npl4 T255A/T571A
Depositing lab: Andreas Martin. Depositing organization: University of California, Berkeley. Publication: The Ufd1 cofactor determines the linkage specificity of polyubiquitin chain engagement by the AAA+ ATPase Cdc48. Williams C, Dong KC, Arkinson C, Martin A. Mol Cell. 2023 Mar 2;83(5):759-769.e7. doi: 10.1016/j.molcel.2023.01.016. Epub 2023 Feb 2. PubMed 36736315.
Backbone
  Vector backbone: pET DUET
  Vector type: Bacterial Expression
Growth in bacteria
  Bacterial resistance: Ampicillin, 100 μg/mL
  Growth temperature: 37°C
  Growth strain: DH5alpha
  Copy number: High Copy
Gene/Insert
  Gene/Insert name: His6-GST-3C-Npl4 T255A/T571A
  Species: S. cerevisiae (budding yeast)
  Mutation: T255A/T571A
  Entrez Gene: HIS6
  Cloning method: Unknown
  Sequencing primers: 5′ Unknown
Terms and licenses: Academic/Nonprofit Terms; Industry Terms: Not Available to Industry
How to cite: paM291 was a gift from Andreas Martin (Addgene plasmid # 226128 ; http://n2t.net/addgene:226128 ; RRID:Addgene_226128)
