[The description below was written by a language model from this plasmid's Addgene catalogue record and pLannotate feature annotations shown in this document.]
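Description:
paM291 is a bacterial expression plasmid built on a pET Duet backbone for producing a tagged, mutant form of the budding yeast protein Npl4 in E. coli. It carries a ColE1/pBR322-type origin together with the bom region and the rop gene, an f1 phage origin, and the β-lactamase gene for ampicillin selection. The catalogue lists it as high copy, although the annotated rop gene is normally associated with reduced copy number. A lacI gene with its own promoter supplies lac repressor.

As is typical of Duet vectors, the feature table shows two T7 promoter/lac operator units in tandem. The first is followed by a T7 gene 10 ribosome binding site but no annotated coding sequence, so the first cloning site appears to be empty. The second unit drives the fusion protein. A short fragment annotated as part of a His-containing composite tag is consistent with the His6 tag, and is followed by Schistosoma japonicum glutathione S-transferase (which spans the numbering origin of the circular record) and then the Npl4 coding sequence. The 3C protease site named in the record is not annotated separately but would lie in the short gap between GST and Npl4, allowing removal of both affinity tags after purification. Vector-derived S-tag sequence and a T7 terminator lie downstream. Expression requires a host supplying T7 RNA polymerase and is induced with IPTG.

Npl4 is a substrate-recruiting cofactor of the Cdc48-Npl4-Ufd1 segregase. This version carries T255A and T571A substitutions, whose functional rationale is not stated in the record. The associated study concerns polyubiquitin chain engagement by Cdc48 and its cofactors, which suggests the plasmid is used to make recombinant mutant Npl4 for biochemical work.
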