Features (pLannotate 1.2.2; 23 found; start..end, strand, type, name):
    321..2060    +  CDS            NPL4: NPL4_YEAST - Also known as HRD4. Experimental evidence at protein level: Swiss-Prot protein existence level 1. Substrate-recruiting cofactor of the CDC48-NPL4-UFD1 segregase (PubMed:31249135). Assists CDC48 in the dislocation of misfolded, polyubiquitinated ERAD substrates that are subsequently delivered to the proteasome for degradation (PubMed:11739805, PubMed:11740563, PubMed:11847109). Involved in the import of nuclear- targeted proteins into the nucleus and the export of poly(A) RNA out of the nucleus (PubMed:8930904, PubMed:11733065). Required for the proteasome-dependent processing/acti
   2076..2117    +  CDS            S-Tag (fragment): affinity and epitope tag derived from pancreatic ribonuclease A
   2147..2164    +  CDS            SET1 (fragment): solubility-enhancement tag derived from T7 phage gene 10B
   2172..2219    +  terminator     T7 terminator: transcription terminator for bacteriophage T7 RNA polymerase
   2256..2711    +  rep_origin     f1 ori (sequence partly withheld): f1 bacteriophage origin of replication; arrow indicates direction of (+) strand synthesis
   2826..3686    -  CDS            AmpR: β-lactamase; bla; confers resistance to ampicillin, carbenicillin, and related antibiotics
   3687..3779    -  promoter       AmpR promoter: bla
   3860..4448    +  rep_origin     ori: high-copy-number ColE1/pMB1/pBR322/pUC origin of replication
   4634..4773    -  misc_feature   bom: basis of mobility region from pBR322
   4875..5066    -  CDS            rop: Rop protein, which maintains plasmids at low copy number; rop
   5083..5463    +  CDS            YPB1_ECOLX: Protein predicted: Swiss-Prot protein existence level 4. From Escherichia coli.
   5525..5589    -  CDS            TcR (fragment): tetracycline efflux protein; tet; confers resistance to tetracycline
   5604..5625    -  protein_bind   CAP binding site: CAP binding activates transcription in the presence of cAMP. E. coli catabolite activator protein
   5638..6720    -  CDS            lacI: lac repressor; lacI; The lac repressor binds to the lac operator to inhibit transcription in E. coli. This inhibition can be relieved by adding lactose or isopropyl-β-D-thiogalactopyranoside (IPTG).
   6721..6798    -  promoter       lacI promoter: lacI
   6806..7085    -  CDS            TcR (fragment): tetracycline efflux protein; tet; confers resistance to tetracycline
   7111..7129    +  promoter       T7 promoter: promoter for bacteriophage T7 RNA polymerase
   7130..7154    +  protein_bind   lac operator: The lac repressor binds to the lac operator to inhibit transcription in E. coli. This inhibition can be relieved by adding lactose or isopropyl-β-D-thiogalactopyranoside (IPTG). lac repressor encoded by lacI
   7169..7191    +  RBS            RBS: efficient ribosome binding site from bacteriophage T7 gene 10 (Olins and Rangwala, 1989)
   7341..7359    +  promoter       T7 promoter: promoter for bacteriophage T7 RNA polymerase
   7360..7384    +  protein_bind   lac operator: The lac repressor binds to the lac operator to inhibit transcription in E. coli. This inhibition can be relieved by adding lactose or isopropyl-β-D-thiogalactopyranoside (IPTG). lac repressor encoded by lacI
   7433..7449    +  CDS            capTEV™ (fragment): composite tag for in vivo biotinylation, TEV protease cleavage, and 6xHis tagging
   7457..290     +  CDS            GST26_SCHJA (across the origin): Experimental evidence at protein level: Swiss-Prot protein existence level 1. GST isoenzymes appear to play a central role in the parasite detoxification system. Other functions are also suspected including a role in increasing the solubility of haematin in the parasite gut. From Schistosoma japonicum (Blood fluke).
>Addgene plasmid #226128 | paM291 | addgene full sequence | sequence record 446597 | Addgene NGS Result
TTCTTAGCAAGCTACCTGAAATGCTGAAAATGTTCGAAGATCGTTTATGTCATAAAACATATTTAAATGG
TGATCATGTAACCCATCCTGACTTCATGTTGTATGACGCTCTTGATGTTGTTTTATACATGGACCCAATG
TGCCTGGATGCGTTCCCAAAATTAGTTTGTTTTAAAAAACGTATTGAAGCTATCCCACAAATTGATAAGT
ACTTGAAATCCAGCAAGTATATAGCATGGCCTTTGCAGGGCTGGCAAGCCACGTTTGGTGGTGGCGACCA
TCCTCCAAAATCGGATCTGGAGGTGCTCTTCCAGGGTCCGATGCTTATCAGATTTAGATCAAAAAACGGT
ACACACAGGGTTTCTTGTCAAGAAAACGACCTTTTCGGAACGGTCATTGAAAAGTTGGTGGGTAATCTGG
ACCCCAATGCCGATGTCGACACATTTACTGTTTGTGAGAAGCCCGGTCAAGGTATTCATGCTGTTTCTGA
ACTAGCTGATCGAACAGTGATGGATCTAGGACTAAAGCACGGTGACATGCTGATCCTTAACTATTCGGAC
AAGCCCGCTAATGAGAAAGATGGTGTCAATGTTGAAATCGGATCCGTAGGTATTGACAGCAAGGGAATTC
GTCAACACAGGTACGGTCCACTAAGGATCAAAGAACTCGCTGTAGATGAGGAACTAGAGAAAGAGGACGG
ATTAATTCCTCGTCAAAAATCAAAACTATGCAAGCACGGTGATAGAGGTATGTGTGAATACTGCTCGCCT
TTACCTCCTTGGGACAAAGAATATCATGAGAAGAATAAGATCAAACATATATCGTTTCATTCATATCTTA
AAAAGCTAAATGAAAATGCTAATAAGAAGGAGAACGGCAGCTCTTATATTTCCCCTCTTTCAGAACCTGA
TTTTAGAATCAATAAGCGTTGCCATAATGGCCATGAACCATGGCCTCGGGGGATATGTTCTAAATGTCAA
CCATCGGCAATTACATTACAACAGCAAGAATTTAGAATGGTTGACCACGTTGAATTTCAGAAGAGTGAAA
TAATTAATGAATTTATTCAGGCGTGGAGGTACGCGGGTATGCAAAGATTTGGCTATATGTACGGATCTTA
TTCTAAGTATGATAACACACCTTTAGGTATAAAGGCCGTCGTTGAGGCGATATACGAGCCCCCTCAGCAT
GATGAGCAAGACGGTTTAACCATGGACGTAGAACAGGTCAAGAATGAAATGCTACAGATTGATAGACAGG
CTCAAGAAATGGGGCTTTCGCGAATTGGCCTAATATTTACAGATTTATCTGACGCGGGAGCTGGGGATGG
GTCTGTTTTTTGCAAAAGACATAAGGATTCGTTTTTTCTTTCATCATTAGAAGTTATTATGGCTGCTAGG
CATCAAACAAGGCATCCTAATGTAAGCAAGTATAGCGAACAAGGTTTTTTTTCTTCCAAGTTTGTAACTT
GCGTTATATCAGGTAATTTGGAAGGTGAAATTGATATTTCGAGCTACCAAGTATCCACAGAAGCTGAAGC
ATTGGTTACTGCAGATATGATAAGTGGGTCCACATTTCCTTCAATGGCATATATTAATGACACTACAGAT
GAAAGATATGTACCTGAGATATTTTACATGAAGTCGAATGAATATGGTATAACAGTGAAGGAAAATGCGA
AGCCTGCATTTCCGGTAGACTATCTTTTAGTGACGCTGACTCATGGGTTCCCGAATACCGATACGGAAAC
CAACTCGAAATTCGTTAGTTCCACCGGATTTCCATGGAGCAATCGACAAGCTATGGGGCAATCTCAAGAT
TATCAAGAATTAAAAAAGTATTTATTCAATGTGGCTTCAAGTGGAGATTTCAATCTTTTGCATGAAAAAA
TCTCGAACTTTCATTTACTATTATACATAAATTCTCTGCAGATACTCTCTCCAGACGAATGGAAGTTACT
AATAGAATCTGCTGTGAAAAATGAATGGGAAGAATCTCTACTAAAACTTGTCTCATCGGCTGGTTGGCAA
GCGTTAGTCATGATCCTTCAGGAAAGCGGCTAGCTCGAGTCTGGTAAAGAAACCGCTGCTGCGAAATTTG
AACGCCAGCACATGGACTCGTCTACTAGCGCAGCTTAATTAACCTAGGCTGCTGCCACCGCTGAGCAATA
ACTAGCATAACCCCTTGGGGCCTCTAAACGGGTCTTGAGGGGTTTTTTGCTGAAAGGAGGAACTATATCC
GGATTGGCGAATGGG
[124 nt withheld, positions 2256-2379]
C
[91 nt withheld, positions 2381-2471]
A
[49 nt withheld, positions 2473-2521]
CCTTTGACGTTGGAGTCCACGTTCTTT
[37 nt withheld, positions 2549-2585]
ACCCTATCTCGGTCTATTCTTTTGATTTATAAGGGATTTTGCCGATTTCGGCCTATTGGTTAAAAAATGA
GCTGATTTAACAAAAATTTAACGCGAATTTTAACAAAATATTAACGTTTACAATTTCTGGCGGCACGATG
GCATGAGATTATCAAAAAGGATCTTCACCTAGATCCTTTTAAATTAAAAATGAAGTTTTAAATCAATCTA
AAGTATATATGAGTAAACTTGGTCTGACAGTTACCAATGCTTAATCAGTGAGGCACCTATCTCAGCGATC
TGTCTATTTCGTTCATCCATAGTTGCCTGACTCCCCGTCGTGTAGATAACTACGATACGGGAGGGCTTAC
CATCTGGCCCCAGTGCTGCAATGATACCGCGAGACCCACGCTCACCGGCTCCAGATTTATCAGCAATAAA
CCAGCCAGCCGGAAGGGCCGAGCGCAGAAGTGGTCCTGCAACTTTATCCGCCTCCATCCAGTCTATTAAT
TGTTGCCGGGAAGCTAGAGTAAGTAGTTCGCCAGTTAATAGTTTGCGCAACGTTGTTGCCATTGCTACAG
GCATCGTGGTGTCACGCTCGTCGTTTGGTATGGCTTCATTCAGCTCCGGTTCCCAACGATCAAGGCGAGT
TACATGATCCCCCATGTTGTGCAAAAAAGCGGTTAGCTCCTTCGGTCCTCCGATCGTTGTCAGAAGTAAG
TTGGCCGCAGTGTTATCACTCATGGTTATGGCAGCACTGCATAATTCTCTTACTGTCATGCCATCCGTAA
GATGCTTTTCTGTGACTGGTGAGTACTCAACCAAGTCATTCTGAGAATAGTGTATGCGGCGACCGAGTTG
CTCTTGCCCGGCGTCAATACGGGATAATACCGCGCCACATAGCAGAACTTTAAAAGTGCTCATCATTGGA
AAACGTTCTTCGGGGCGAAAACTCTCAAGGATCTTACCGCTGTTGAGATCCAGTTCGATGTAACCCACTC
GTGCACCCAACTGATCTTCAGCATCTTTTACTTTCACCAGCGTTTCTGGGTGAGCAAAAACAGGAAGGCA
AAATGCCGCAAAAAAGGGAATAAGGGCGACACGGAAATGTTGAATACTCATACTCTTCCTTTTTCAATCA
TGATTGAAGCATTTATCAGGGTTATTGTCTCATGAGCGGATACATATTTGAATGTATTTAGAAAAATAAA
CAAATAGGTCATGACCAAAATCCCTTAACGTGAGTTTTCGTTCCACTGAGCGTCAGACCCCGTAGAAAAG
ATCAAAGGATCTTCTTGAGATCCTTTTTTTCTGCGCGTAATCTGCTGCTTGCAAACAAAAAAACCACCGC
TACCAGCGGTGGTTTGTTTGCCGGATCAAGAGCTACCAACTCTTTTTCCGAAGGTAACTGGCTTCAGCAG
AGCGCAGATACCAAATACTGTCCTTCTAGTGTAGCCGTAGTTAGGCCACCACTTCAAGAACTCTGTAGCA
CCGCCTACATACCTCGCTCTGCTAATCCTGTTACCAGTGGCTGCTGCCAGTGGCGATAAGTCGTGTCTTA
CCGGGTTGGACTCAAGACGATAGTTACCGGATAAGGCGCAGCGGTCGGGCTGAACGGGGGGTTCGTGCAC
ACAGCCCAGCTTGGAGCGAACGACCTACACCGAACTGAGATACCTACAGCGTGAGCTATGAGAAAGCGCC
ACGCTTCCCGAAGGGAGAAAGGCGGACAGGTATCCGGTAAGCGGCAGGGTCGGAACAGGAGAGCGCACGA
GGGAGCTTCCAGGGGGAAACGCCTGGTATCTTTATAGTCCTGTCGGGTTTCGCCACCTCTGACTTGAGCG
TCGATTTTTGTGATGCTCGTCAGGGGGGCGGAGCCTATGGAAAAACGCCAGCAACGCGGCCTTTTTACGG
TTCCTGGCCTTTTGCTGGCCTTTTGCTCACATGTTCTTTCCTGCGTTATCCCCTGATTCTGTGGATAACC
GTATTACCGCCTTTGAGTGAGCTGATACCGCTCGCCGCAGCCGAACGACCGAGCGCAGCGAGTCAGTGAG
CGAGGAAGCGGAAGAGCGCCTGATGCGGTATTTTCTCCTTACGCATCTGTGCGGTATTTCACACCGCAAT
GGTGCACTCTCAGTACAATCTGCTCTGATGCCGCATAGTTAAGCCAGTATACACTCCGCTATCGCTACGT
GACTGGGTCATGGCTGCGCCCCGACACCCGCCAACACCCGCTGACGCGCCCTGACGGGCTTGTCTGCTCC
CGGCATCCGCTTACAGACAAGCTGTGACCGTCTCCGGGAGCTGCATGTGTCAGAGGTTTTCACCGTCATC
ACCGAAACGCGCGAGGCAGCTGCGGTAAAGCTCATCAGCGTGGTCGTGAAGCGATTCACAGATGTCTGCC
TGTTCATCCGCGTCCAGCTCGTTGAGTTTCTCCAGAAGCGTTAATGTCTGGCTTCTGATAAAGCGGGCCA
TGTTAAGGGCGGTTTTTTCCTGTTTGGTCACTGATGCCTCCGTGTAAGGGGGATTTCTGTTCATGGGGGT
AATGATACCGATGAAACGAGAGAGGATGCTCACGATACGGGTTACTGATGATGAACATGCCCGGTTACTG
GAACGTTGTGAGGGTAAACAACTGGCGGTATGGATGCGGCGGGACCAGAGAAAAATCACTCAGGGTCAAT
GCCAGCGCTTCGTTAATACAGATGTAGGTGTTCCACAGGGTAGCCAGCAGCATCCTGCGATGCAGATCCG
GAACATAATGGTGCAGGGCGCTGACTTCCGCGTTTCCAGACTTTACGAAACACGGAAACCGAAGACCATT
CATGTTGTTGCTCAGGTCGCAGACGTTTTGCAGCAGCAGTCGCTTCACGTTCGCTCGCGTATCGGTGATT
CATTCTGCTAACCAGTAAGGCAACCCCGCCAGCCTAGCCGGGTCCTCAACGACAGGAGCACGATCATGCT
AGTCATGCCCCGCGCCCACCGGAAGGAGCTGACTGGGTTGAAGGCTCTCAAGGGCATCGGTCGAGATCCC
GGTGCCTAATGAGTGAGCTAACTTACATTAATTGCGTTGCGCTCACTGCCCGCTTTCCAGTCGGGAAACC
TGTCGTGCCAGCTGCATTAATGAATCGGCCAACGCGCGGGGAGAGGCGGTTTGCGTATTGGGCGCCAGGG
TGGTTTTTCTTTTCACCAGTGAGACGGGCAACAGCTGATTGCCCTTCACCGCCTGGCCCTGAGAGAGTTG
CAGCAAGCGGTCCACGCTGGTTTGCCCCAGCAGGCGAAAATCCTGTTTGATGGTGGTTAACGGCGGGATA
TAACATGAGCTGTCTTCGGTATCGTCGTATCCCACTACCGAGATGTCCGCACCAACGCGCAGCCCGGACT
CGGTAATGGCGCGCATTGCGCCCAGCGCCATCTGATCGTTGGCAACCAGCATCGCAGTGGGAACGATGCC
CTCATTCAGCATTTGCATGGTTTGTTGAAAACCGGACATGGCACTCCAGTCGCCTTCCCGTTCCGCTATC
GGCTGAATTTGATTGCGAGTGAGATATTTATGCCAGCCAGCCAGACGCAGACGCGCCGAGACAGAACTTA
ATGGGCCCGCTAACAGCGCGATTTGCTGGTGACCCAATGCGACCAGATGCTCCACGCCCAGTCGCGTACC
GTCTTCATGGGAGAAAATAATACTGTTGATGGGTGTCTGGTCAGAGACATCAAGAAATAACGCCGGAACA
TTAGTGCAGGCAGCTTCCACAGCAATGGCATCCTGGTCATCCAGCGGATAGTTAATGATCAGCCCACTGA
CGCGTTGCGCGAGAAGATTGTGCACCGCCGCTTTACAGGCTTCGACGCCGCTTCGTTCTACCATCGACAC
CACCACGCTGGCACCCAGTTGATCGGCGCGAGATTTAATCGCCGCGACAATTTGCGACGGCGCGTGCAGG
GCCAGACTGGAGGTGGCAACGCCAATCAGCAACGACTGTTTGCCCGCCAGTTGTTGTGCCACGCGGTTGG
GAATGTAATTCAGCTCCGCCATCGCCGCTTCCACTTTTTCCCGCGTTTTCGCAGAAACGTGGCTGGCCTG
GTTCACCACGCGGGAAACGGTCTGATAAGAGACACCGGCATACTCTGCGACATCGTATAACGTTACTGGT
TTCACATTCACCACCCTGAATTGACTCTCTTCCGGGCGCTATCATGCCATACCGCGAAAGGTTTTGCGCC
ATTCGATGGTGTCCGGGATCTCGACGCTCTCCCTTATGCGACTCCTGCATTAGGAAGCAGCCCAGTAGTA
GGTTGAGGCCGTTGAGCACCGCCGCCGCAAGGAATGGTGCATGCAAGGAGATGGCGCCCAACAGTCCCCC
GGCCACGGGGCCTGCCACCATACCCACGCCGAAACAAGCGCTCATGAGCCCGAAGTGGCGAGCCCGATCT
TCCCCATCGGTGATGTCGGCGATATAGGCGCCAGCAACCGCACCTGTGGCGCCGGTGATGCCGGCCACGA
TGCGTCCGGCGTAGAGGATCGAGATCGATCTCGATCCCGCGAAATTAATACGACTCACTATAGGGGAATT
GTGAGCGGATAACAATTCCCCTCTAGAAATAATTTTGTTTAACTTTAAGAAGGAGATATACCATGGGCAG
CAGCCATCACCATCATCACCACAGCCAGGATCCGAATTCGAGCTCGGCGCGCCTGCAGGTCGACAAGCTT
GCGGCCGCATAATGCTTAAGTCGAACAGAAAGTAATCGTATTGTACACGGCCGCATAATCGAAATTAATA
CGACTCACTATAGGGGAATTGTGAGCGGATAACAATTCCCCATCTTAGTATATTAGTTAAGTATAAGAAG
GAGATATACATATGGGCCATCATCATCATCATCACTCAGGAATGTCCCCTATACTAGGTTATTGGAAAAT
TAAGGGCCTTGTGCAACCCACTCGACTTCTTTTGGAATATCTTGAAGAAAAATATGAAGAGCATTTGTAT
GAGCGCGATGAAGGTGATAAATGGCGAAACAAAAAGTTTGAATTGGGTTTGGAGTTTCCCAATCTTCCTT
ATTATATTGATGGTGATGTTAAATTAACACAGTCTATGGCCATCATACGTTATATAGCTGACAAGCACAA
CATGTTGGGTGGTTGTCCAAAAGAGCGTGCAGAGATTTCAATGCTTGAAGGAGCGGTTTTGGATATTAGA
TACGGTGTTTCGAGAATTGCATATAGTAAAGACTTTGAAACTCTCAAAGTTGATT
